>Addgene plasmid #145962 | pETM-30-GST-Dmp68_B | addgene full sequence | sequence record 382819 | Addgene NGS Result
TAATACGACTCACTATAGGGGAATTGTGAGCGGATAACAATTCCCCTCTAGAAATAATTTTGTTTAACTT
TAAGAAGGAGATATACCATGAAACATCACCATCACCATCACAACACTAGTAGCAATTCCATGTCCCCTAT
ACTAGGTTATTGGAAAATTAAGGGCCTTGTGCAACCCACTCGACTTCTTTTGGAATATCTTGAAGAAAAA
TATGAAGAGCATTTGTATGAGCGCGATGAAGGTGATAAATGGCGAAACAAAAAGTTTGAATTGGGTTTGG
AGTTTCCCAATCTTCCTTATTATATTGATGGTGATGTTAAATTAACACAGTCTATGGCCATCATACGTTA
TATAGCTGACAAGCACAACATGTTGGGTGGTTGTCCAAAAGAGCGTGCAGAGATTTCAATGCTTGAAGGA
GCGGTTTTGGATATTAGATACGGTGTTTCGAGAATTGCATATAGTAAAGACTTTGAAACTCTCAAAGTTG
ATTTTCTTAGCAAGCTACCTGAAATGCTGAAAATGTTCGAAGATCGTTTATGTCATAAAACATATTTAAA
TGGTGATCATGTAACCCATCCTGACTTCATGTTGTATGACGCTCTTGATGTTGTTTTATACATGGACCCA
ATGTGCCTGGATGCGTTCCCAAAATTAGTTTGTTTTAAAAAACGTATTGAAGCTATCCCACAAATTGATA
AGTACTTGAAATCCAGCAAGTATATAGCATGGCCTTTGCAGGGCTGGCAAGCCACGTTTGGTGGTGGCGA
CCATCCTCCAACTAGTGGATCTGGTGGTGGTGGCGGATGGATGAGCGAGAATCTTTATTTTCAGGGCGCC
ATGGCACCACACGATCGCGACTTTGGTCACAGTGGACGTGGCGGTCGCGGAGGCGATCGAGGCGGCGATG
ATCGGCGAGGAGGCGGCGGCGGAGGCAATCGCTTCGGTGGCGGCGGTGGCGGTGGCGATTACCACGGCAT
AAGGAATGGACGCGTCGAGAAGCGACGCGATGACCGCGGAGGCGGCAACCGGTTTGGAGGTGGTGGTGGA
TTCGGGGATCGCCGAGGAGGAGGTGGCGGCGGCAGCCAAGACCTCCCCATGCGTCCGGTCGACTTCTCCA
ACCTGGCTCCCTTCAAGAAGAACTTTTACCAGGAGCACCCTAACGTAGCAAACCGATCGCCCTACGAAGT
TCAGAGGTATCGCGAAGAGCAGGAGATCACCGTGCGCGGACAGGTGCCGAACCCCATCCAGGACTTCTCC
GAGGTCCATCTGCCCGACTACGTCATGAAGGAGATCCGCCGACAGGGCTACAAGGCCCCCACCGCTATCC
AAGCGCAGGGCTGGCCTATCGCCATGAGTGGCTCGAACTTCGTCGGCATTGCCAAGACGGGATCCGGAAA
GACCCTGGGCTACATCCTGCCCGCTATTGTCCACATCAACAACCAGCAGCCGCTGCAGAGGGGCGACGGA
CCTATCGCCCTCGTGCTGGCCCCCACTCGGGAGCTGGCCCAACAGATCCAGCAGGTGGCCACCGAATTCG
GTTCCTCGTCGTATGTTCGCAACACCTGCGTCTTCGGCGGCGCCCCGAAGGGCGGCCAAATGCGGGATCT
GCAGCGCGGCTGCGAGATCGTCATTGCCACACCCGGACGTCTTATTGATTTCCTCTCCGCCGGCTCTACT
AACCTGAAGCGTTGCACCTACTTGGTGCTGGACGAGGCCGATCGCATGTTAGACATGGGCTTCGAGCCCC
AGATCAGAAAGATCGTCTCACAGATCCGGCCCGACCGACAGACGCTCATGTGGAGCGCTACCTGGCCCAA
GGAGGTCAAGCAGCTTGCCGAGGACTTTTTGGGCAACTACATCCAGATCAACATTGGATCGCTGGAGCTG
TCCGCCAATCACAACATCCGCCAGGTGGTGGACGTTTGTGACGAGTTCAGCAAGGAGGAGAAATTGAAGA
CCCTCCTGTCAGACATCTACGACACCAGCGAGAGCCCCGGCAAGATTATCATATTCGTGGAGACAAAGCG
ACGCGTGGACAACCTGGTGCGCTTCATCCGCAGCTTCGGAGTCCGTTGTGGAGCTATTCACGGTGACAAG
TCGCAATCAGAACGAGACTTTGTGCTCCGTGAGTTCCGCTCGGGCAAGTCCAACATTCTGGTGGCCACCG
ATGTGGCGGCCCGTGGACTAGACGTGGACGGCATCAAGTATGTCATCAACTTTGACTACCCGCAAAACAG
CGAGGACTACATCCATCGCATCGGTCGCACAGGACGATCCAACACAAAGGGCACCTCTTTCGCCTTCTTC
ACCAAGAACAATGCCAAGCAAGCCAAGGCGCTGGTCGACGTACTCCGAGAAGCTAATCAGGAAATCAATC
CTGCCCTGGAAAATCTGGCCCGCAACTCGCGCTACGACGGTGGCGGCGGACGCTCCCGTTATGGAGGCGG
TGGCGGCGGCGGTCGCTTCGGCGGCGGCGGCTTCAAGAAGGGCAGCCTGAGCAACGGACGAGGCTTCGGA
GGAGGCGGCGGCGGCGGCGGCGAAGGCAGACACTCGCGCTTCGACTAGGGTACCGGATCCGAATTCGAGC
TCCGTCGACAAGCTTGCGGCCGCACTCGAGCACCACCACCACCACCACTGAGATCCGGCTGCTAACAAAG
CCCGAAAGGAAGCTGAGTTGGCTGCTGCCACCGCTGAGCAATAACTAGCATAACCCCTTGGGGCCTCTAA
ACGGGTCTTGAGGGGTTTTTTGCTGAAAGGAGGAACTATATCCGGATTGGCGAATGGG
[124 nt withheld, positions 2789-2912]
C
[91 nt withheld, positions 2914-3004]
A
[49 nt withheld, positions 3006-3054]
CCTTTGACGTTGGAGTCCACGTTCTTT
[37 nt withheld, positions 3082-3118]
ACCCTATCTCGGTCTATTCTTTTGATTTATAAGGGATTTTGCCGATTTCGGCCTATTGGTTAAAAAATGA
GCTGATTTAACAAAAATTTAACGCGAATTTTAACAAAATATTAACGCTTACAATTTAGGTGGCACTTTTC
GGGGAAATGTGCGCGGAACCCCTATTTGTTTATTTTTCTAAATACATTCAAATATGTATCCGCTCATGAA
TTAATTCTTAGAAAAACTCATCGAGCATCAAATGAAACTGCAATTTATTCATATCAGGATTATCAATACC
ATATTTTTGAAAAAGCCGTTTCTGTAATGAAGGAGAAAACTCACCGAGGCAGTTCCATAGGATGGCAAGA
TCCTGGTATCGGTCTGCGATTCCGACTCGTCCAACATCAATACAACCTATTAATTTCCCCTCGTCAAAAA
TAAGGTTATCAAGTGAGAAATCACCATGAGTGACGACTGAATCCGGTGAGAATGGCAAAAGTTTATGCAT
TTCTTTCCAGACTTGTTCAACAGGCCAGCCATTACGCTCGTCATCAAAATCACTCGCATCAACCAAACCG
TTATTCATTCGTGATTGCGCCTGAGCGAGACGAAATACGCGATCGCTGTTAAAAGGACAATTACAAACAG
GAATCGAATGCAACCGGCGCAGGAACACTGCCAGCGCATCAACAATATTTTCACCTGAATCAGGATATTC
TTCTAATACCTGGAATGCTGTTTTCCCGGGGATCGCAGTGGTGAGTAACCATGCATCATCAGGAGTACGG
ATAAAATGCTTGATGGTCGGAAGAGGCATAAATTCCGTCAGCCAGTTTAGTCTGACCATCTCATCTGTAA
CATCATTGGCAACGCTACCTTTGCCATGTTTCAGAAACAACTCTGGCGCATCGGGCTTCCCATACAATCG
ATAGATTGTCGCACCTGATTGCCCGACATTATCGCGAGCCCATTTATACCCATATAAATCAGCATCCATG
TTGGAATTTAATCGCGGCCTAGAGCAAGACGTTTCCCGTTGAATATGGCTCATAACACCCCTTGTATTAC
TGTTTATGTAAGCAGACAGTTTTATTGTTCATGACCAAAATCCCTTAACGTGAGTTTTCGTTCCACTGAG
CGTCAGACCCCGTAGAAAAGATCAAAGGATCTTCTTGAGATCCTTTTTTTCTGCGCGTAATCTGCTGCTT
GCAAACAAAAAAACCACCGCTACCAGCGGTGGTTTGTTTGCCGGATCAAGAGCTACCAACTCTTTTTCCG
AAGGTAACTGGCTTCAGCAGAGCGCAGATACCAAATACTGTCCTTCTAGTGTAGCCGTAGTTAGGCCACC
ACTTCAAGAACTCTGTAGCACCGCCTACATACCTCGCTCTGCTAATCCTGTTACCAGTGGCTGCTGCCAG
TGGCGATAAGTCGTGTCTTACCGGGTTGGACTCAAGACGATAGTTACCGGATAAGGCGCAGCGGTCGGGC
TGAACGGGGGGTTCGTGCACACAGCCCAGCTTGGAGCGAACGACCTACACCGAACTGAGATACCTACAGC
GTGAGCTATGAGAAAGCGCCACGCTTCCCGAAGGGAGAAAGGCGGACAGGTATCCGGTAAGCGGCAGGGT
CGGAACAGGAGAGCGCACGAGGGAGCTTCCAGGGGGAAACGCCTGGTATCTTTATAGTCCTGTCGGGTTT
CGCCACCTCTGACTTGAGCGTCGATTTTTGTGATGCTCGTCAGGGGGGCGGAGCCTATGGAAAAACGCCA
GCAACGCGGCCTTTTTACGGTTCCTGGCCTTTTGCTGGCCTTTTGCTCACATGTTCTTTCCTGCGTTATC
CCCTGATTCTGTGGATAACCGTATTACCGCCTTTGAGTGAGCTGATACCGCTCGCCGCAGCCGAACGACC
GAGCGCAGCGAGTCAGTGAGCGAGGAAGCGGAAGAGCGCCTGATGCGGTATTTTCTCCTTACGCATCTGT
GCGGTATTTCACACCGCAATGGTGCACTCTCAGTACAATCTGCTCTGATGCCGCATAGTTAAGCCAGTAT
ACACTCCGCTATCGCTACGTGACTGGGTCATGGCTGCGCCCCGACACCCGCCAACACCCGCTGACGCGCC
CTGACGGGCTTGTCTGCTCCCGGCATCCGCTTACAGACAAGCTGTGACCGTCTCCGGGAGCTGCATGTGT
CAGAGGTTTTCACCGTCATCACCGAAACGCGCGAGGCAGCTGCGGTAAAGCTCATCAGCGTGGTCGTGAA
GCGATTCACAGATGTCTGCCTGTTCATCCGCGTCCAGCTCGTTGAGTTTCTCCAGAAGCGTTAATGTCTG
GCTTCTGATAAAGCGGGCCATGTTAAGGGCGGTTTTTTCCTGTTTGGTCACTGATGCCTCCGTGTAAGGG
GGATTTCTGTTCATGGGGGTAATGATACCGATGAAACGAGAGAGGATGCTCACGATACGGGTTACTGATG
ATGAACATGCCCGGTTACTGGAACGTTGTGAGGGTAAACAACTGGCGGTATGGATGCGGCGGGACCAGAG
AAAAATCACTCAGGGTCAATGCCAGCGCTTCGTTAATACAGATGTAGGTGTTCCACAGGGTAGCCAGCAG
CATCCTGCGATGCAGATCCGGAACATAATGGTGCAGGGCGCTGACTTCCGCGTTTCCAGACTTTACGAAA
CACGGAAACCGAAGACCATTCATGTTGTTGCTCAGGTCGCAGACGTTTTGCAGCAGCAGTCGCTTCACGT
TCGCTCGCGTATCGGTGATTCATTCTGCTAACCAGTAAGGCAACCCCGCCAGCCTAGCCGGGTCCTCAAC
GACAGGAGCACGATCATGCGCACCCGTGGGGCCGCCATGCCGGCGATAATGGCCTGCTTCTCGCCGAAAC
GTTTGGTGGCGGGACCAGTGACGAAGGCTTGAGCGAGGGCGTGCAAGATTCCGAATACCGCAAGCGACAG
GCCGATCATCGTCGCGCTCCAGCGAAAGCGGTCCTCGCCGAAAATGACCCAGAGCGCTGCCGGCACCTGT
CCTACGAGTTGCATGATAAAGAAGACAGTCATAAGTGCGGCGACGATAGTCATGCCCCGCGCCCACCGGA
AGGAGCTGACTGGGTTGAAGGCTCTCAAGGGCATCGGTCGAGATCCCGGTGCCTAATGAGTGAGCTAACT
TACATTAATTGCGTTGCGCTCACTGCCCGCTTTCCAGTCGGGAAACCTGTCGTGCCAGCTGCATTAATGA
ATCGGCCAACGCGCGGGGAGAGGCGGTTTGCGTATTGGGCGCCAGGGTGGTTTTTCTTTTCACCAGTGAG
ACGGGCAACAGCTGATTGCCCTTCACCGCCTGGCCCTGAGAGAGTTGCAGCAAGCGGTCCACGCTGGTTT
GCCCCAGCAGGCGAAAATCCTGTTTGATGGTGGTTAACGGCGGGATATAACATGAGCTGTCTTCGGTATC
GTCGTATCCCACTACCGAGATATCCGCACCAACGCGCAGCCCGGACTCGGTAATGGCGCGCATTGCGCCC
AGCGCCATCTGATCGTTGGCAACCAGCATCGCAGTGGGAACGATGCCCTCATTCAGCATTTGCATGGTTT
GTTGAAAACCGGACATGGCACTCCAGTCGCCTTCCCGTTCCGCTATCGGCTGAATTTGATTGCGAGTGAG
ATATTTATGCCAGCCAGCCAGACGCAGACGCGCCGAGACAGAACTTAATGGGCCCGCTAACAGCGCGATT
TGCTGGTGACCCAATGCGACCAGATGCTCCACGCCCAGTCGCGTACCGTCTTCATGGGAGAAAATAATAC
TGTTGATGGGTGTCTGGTCAGAGACATCAAGAAATAACGCCGGAACATTAGTGCAGGCAGCTTCCACAGC
AATGGCATCCTGGTCATCCAGCGGATAGTTAATGATCAGCCCACTGACGCGTTGCGCGAGAAGATTGTGC
ACCGCCGCTTTACAGGCTTCGACGCCGCTTCGTTCTACCATCGACACCACCACGCTGGCACCCAGTTGAT
CGGCGCGAGATTTAATCGCCGCGACAATTTGCGACGGCGCGTGCAGGGCCAGACTGGAGGTGGCAACGCC
AATCAGCAACGACTGTTTGCCCGCCAGTTGTTGTGCCACGCGGTTGGGAATGTAATTCAGCTCCGCCATC
GCCGCTTCCACTTTTTCCCGCGTTTTCGCAGAAACGTGGCTGGCCTGGTTCACCACGCGGGAAACGGTCT
GATAAGAGACACCGGCATACTCTGCGACATCGTATAACGTTACTGGTTTCACATTCACCACCCTGAATTG
ACTCTCTTCCGGGCGCTATCATGCCATACCGCGAAAGGTTTTGCGCCATTCGATGGTGTCCGGGATCTCG
ACGCTCTCCCTTATGCGACTCCTGCATTAGGAAGCAGCCCAGTAGTAGGTTGAGGCCGTTGAGCACCGCC
GCCGCAAGGAATGGTGCATGCAAGGAGATGGCGCCCAACAGTCCCCCGGCCACGGGGCCTGCCACCATAC
CCACGCCGAAACAAGCGCTCATGAGCCCGAAGTGGCGAGCCCGATCTTCCCCATCGGTGATGTCGGCGAT
ATAGGCGCCAGCAACCGCACCTGTGGCGCCGGTGATGCCGGCCACGATGCGTCCGGCGTAGAGGATCGAG
ATCTCGATCCCGCGAAAT
Features (pLannotate 1.2.2; 21 found; start..end, strand, type, name):
      1..19      +  promoter       T7 promoter: promoter for bacteriophage T7 RNA polymerase
     20..44      +  protein_bind   lac operator: The lac repressor binds to the lac operator to inhibit transcription in E. coli. This inhibition can be relieved by adding lactose or isopropyl-β-D-thiogalactopyranoside (IPTG). lac repressor encoded by lacI
     59..81      +  RBS            RBS: efficient ribosome binding site from bacteriophage T7 gene 10 (Olins and Rangwala, 1989)
     94..111     +  CDS            7xHis (fragment): 6xHis affinity tag
    130..781     +  CDS            GST (fragment): glutathione S-transferase from Schistosoma japonicum
    814..2565    +  CDS            Rm62 (fragment): DDX17_DROME - Also known as Dmp68, p62. Experimental evidence at protein level: Swiss-Prot protein existence level 1. As an RNA helicase, unwinds RNA and alters RNA structures through ATP binding and hydrolysis. Involved in multiple cellular processes, including pre-mRNA splicing, alternative splicing, rRNA processing and miRNA processing, as well as transcription regulation (By similarity) (PubMed:12368261). Plays a role in innate immunity. Specifically restricts bunyavirus infection, including Rift Valley fever virus (RVFV) or La Crosse virus (LACV), but not vesicular stomatitis virus (VSV),
   2621..2638    +  CDS            9xHis (fragment): 9xHis affinity tag
   2648..2697    +  CDS            SET1 (fragment): solubility-enhancement tag derived from T7 phage gene 10B
   2705..2752    +  terminator     T7 terminator: transcription terminator for bacteriophage T7 RNA polymerase
   2789..3217    +  rep_origin     f1 ori (sequence partly withheld): f1 bacteriophage origin of replication; arrow indicates direction of (+) strand synthesis
   3270..3327    +  promoter       AmpR promoter (fragment): bla
   3336..4151    -  CDS            KanR: aminoglycoside phosphotransferase; aph(3')-Ia; confers resistance to kanamycin in bacteria or G418 (Geneticin®) in eukaryotes
   4273..4861    +  rep_origin     ori: high-copy-number ColE1/pMB1/pBR322/pUC origin of replication
   5047..5186    -  misc_feature   bom: basis of mobility region from pBR322
   5288..5479    -  CDS            rop: Rop protein, which maintains plasmids at low copy number; rop
   5496..5876    +  CDS            YPB1_ECOLX: Protein predicted: Swiss-Prot protein existence level 4. From Escherichia coli.
   5948..6239    -  CDS            TcR (fragment): tetracycline efflux protein; tet; confers resistance to tetracycline
   6254..6275    -  protein_bind   CAP binding site: CAP binding activates transcription in the presence of cAMP. E. coli catabolite activator protein
   6288..7370    -  CDS            lacI: lac repressor; lacI; The lac repressor binds to the lac operator to inhibit transcription in E. coli. This inhibition can be relieved by adding lactose or isopropyl-β-D-thiogalactopyranoside (IPTG).
   7371..7448    -  promoter       lacI promoter: lacI
   7456..7735    -  CDS            TcR (fragment): tetracycline efflux protein; tet; confers resistance to tetracycline
