[The description below was written by a language model from this plasmid's Addgene catalogue record and pLannotate feature annotations shown in this document.]
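Description:
pETM-30-GST-Dmp68_B is a bacterial expression plasmid of about 7.8 kb for producing the Drosophila melanogaster DEAD-box RNA helicase Dmp68 (gene Rm62, also called p68) in E. coli. The catalogue entry lists the backbone as unknown, although the name points to the pETM-30 series and the annotated features match a pET-type layout. These include a ColE1/pBR322-family origin with the bom site and the rop gene, which fits the recorded low copy number, as well as an f1 phage origin and a kanamycin resistance gene (aph(3')-Ia) for selection. Short remnants of the tetracycline resistance gene are also annotated and appear to be non-functional backbone leftovers.

The expression cassette is driven by a T7 promoter followed by a lac operator and the T7 gene 10 ribosome binding site. A plasmid-borne lacI gene supplies the repressor, so transcription requires a host that provides T7 RNA polymerase and is induced with IPTG. The open reading frame begins with an N-terminal His tag, followed by Schistosoma japonicum glutathione S-transferase and then the Rm62 coding sequence. That sequence is annotated as a fragment of about 1.75 kb, and the depositor states it was taken from an NCBI reference transcript. A second His-tag sequence and a short T7 gene 10-derived fragment lie downstream of the insert, before the T7 terminator. The record does not show whether these are in frame with, and translated as part of, the fusion protein. It also annotates no protease cleavage site between GST and the insert. The His-GST fusion would allow affinity purification on nickel or glutathione resin, for example for pull-down or biochemical assays, though the stated purpose is simply bacterial expression of Dmp68.
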