Addgene plasmid #145962: pETM-30-GST-Dmp68_B
Purpose: Bacterial Expression of Dmp68
Depositing lab: Elisa Izaurralde. Depositing organization: Max Planck Institute for Developmental Biology.
Backbone
  Vector backbone: Unknown
  Vector type: Bacterial Expression
Growth in bacteria
  Bacterial resistance: Kanamycin, 50 μg/mL
  Growth temperature: 37°C
  Growth strain: DH5alpha
  Copy number: Low Copy
Gene/Insert
  Gene/Insert name: Dmp68
  Species: D. melanogaster (fly)
  Entrez Gene: Rm62 (a.k.a. Dmel_CG10279, 4136, CG10279, DmRH8, Dmel\CG10279, Dmp68, Lip, RM62, dmP68, l(3)01086, l(3)j3D2, l(3)j3D5, l(3)rG338, l(3)s5196, p68, rm62)
  Cloning method: Unknown
Terms and licenses: Academic/Nonprofit Terms; Industry Terms: Not Available to Industry
Depositor comments: ORF extracted from NCBI:NM_169118.1. Plasmids from this collection were made available to the research community and donated after the lab closed. Please note that the sequence provided by the depositing laboratory may be theoretical/predicted or based on Sanger sequencing results. There may be discrepancies between sequencing results obtained by Addgene and the depositor sequence. If an Addgene verified sequence is not available, please contact before placing your order to request that our lab fully sequence the plasmid.
How to cite: pETM-30-GST-Dmp68_B was a gift from Elisa Izaurralde (Addgene plasmid # 145962 ; http://n2t.net/addgene:145962 ; RRID:Addgene_145962)
